>Addgene plasmid #106736 | gh65 | addgene full sequence | sequence record 221022 | Addgene Assembled Full Sequence
CTAAATTGTAAGCGTTAATATTTTGTTAAAATTCGCGTTAAATTTTTGTTAAATCAGCTCATTTTTTAAC
CAATAGGCCGAAATCGGCAAAATCCCTTATAAATCAAAAGAATAGACCGAGATAGGGTTGAGTGGCCGCT
ACAGGGCGCTCCCATTCGCCATTCAGGCTGCGCAACTGTTGGGAAGGGCGTTTCGGTGCGGGCCTCTTCG
CTATTACGCCAGCTGGCGAAAGGGGGATGTGCTGCAAGGCGATTAAGTTGGGTAACGCCAGGGTTTTCCC
AGTCACGACGTTGTAAAACGACGGCCAGTGAGCGCGACGTAATACGACTCACTATAGGGCGAATTGGCGG
AAGGCCGTCAAGGCCACGTGTCTTGTCCAGAGCTCGATATCGAATTCGAGGGCCTATTTCCCATGATTCC
TTCATATTTGCATATACGATACAAGGCTGTTAGAGAGATAATTGGAATTAATTTGACTGTAAACACAAAG
ATATTAGTACAAAATACGTGACGTAGAAAGTAATAATTTCTTGGGTAGTTTGCAGTTTTAAAATTATGTT
TTAAAATGGACTATCATATGCTTACCGTAACTTGAAAGTATTTCGATTTCTTGGCTTTATATATCTTGTG
GAAAGGACGAAACACCGTTCGGAGTGCTTATGCCAAGGTTTTAGAGCTAGAAATAGCAAGTTAAAATAAG
GCTAGTCCGTTATCAACTTGAAAAAGTGGCACCGAGTCGGTGCTTTTTTTGGTACCTGGAGCACAAGACT
GGCCTCATGGGCCTTCCGCTCACTGCCCGCTTTCCAGTCGGGAAACCTGTCGTGCCAGCTGCATTAACAT
GGTCATAGCTGTTTCCTTGCGTATTGGGCGCTCTCCGCTTCCTCGCTCACTGACTCGCTGCGCTCGGTCG
TTCGGGTAAAGCCTGGGGTGCCTAATGAGCAAAAGGCCAGCAAAAGGCCAGGAACCGTAAAAAGGCCGCG
TTGCTGGCGTTTTTCCATAGGCTCCGCCCCCCTGACGAGCATCACAAAAATCGACGCTCAAGTCAGAGGT
GGCGAAACCCGACAGGACTATAAAGATACCAGGCGTTTCCCCCTGGAAGCTCCCTCGTGCGCTCTCCTGT
TCCGACCCTGCCGCTTACCGGATACCTGTCCGCCTTTCTCCCTTCGGGAAGCGTGGCGCTTTCTCATAGC
TCACGCTGTAGGTATCTCAGTTCGGTGTAGGTCGTTCGCTCCAAGCTGGGCTGTGTGCACGAACCCCCCG
TTCAGCCCGACCGCTGCGCCTTATCCGGTAACTATCGTCTTGAGTCCAACCCGGTAAGACACGACTTATC
GCCACTGGCAGCAGCCACTGGTAACAGGATTAGCAGAGCGAGGTATGTAGGCGGTGCTACAGAGTTCTTG
AAGTGGTGGCCTAACTACGGCTACACTAGAAGAACAGTATTTGGTATCTGCGCTCTGCTGAAGCCAGTTA
CCTTCGGAAAAAGAGTTGGTAGCTCTTGATCCGGCAAACAAACCACCGCTGGTAGCGGTGGTTTTTTTGT
TTGCAAGCAGCAGATTACGCGCAGAAAAAAAGGATCTCAAGAAGATCCTTTGATCTTTTCTACGGGGTCT
GACGCTCAGTGGAACGAAAACTCACGTTAAGGGATTTTGGTCATGAGATTATCAAAAAGGATCTTCACCT
AGATCCTTTTAAATTAAAAATGAAGTTTTAAATCAATCTAAAGTATATATGAGTAAACTTGGTCTGACAG
TTACCAATGCTTAATCAGTGAGGCACCTATCTCAGCGATCTGTCTATTTCGTTCATCCATAGTTGCCTGA
CTCCCCGTCGTGTAGATAACTACGATACGGGAGGGCTTACCATCTGGCCCCAGTGCTGCAATGATACCGC
GAGAACCACGCTCACCGGCTCCAGATTTATCAGCAATAAACCAGCCAGCCGGAAGGGCCGAGCGCAGAAG
TGGTCCTGCAACTTTATCCGCCTCCATCCAGTCTATTAATTGTTGCCGGGAAGCTAGAGTAAGTAGTTCG
CCAGTTAATAGTTTGCGCAACGTTGTTGCCATTGCTACAGGCATCGTGGTGTCACGCTCGTCGTTTGGTA
TGGCTTCATTCAGCTCCGGTTCCCAACGATCAAGGCGAGTTACATGATCCCCCATGTTGTGCAAAAAAGC
GGTTAGCTCCTTCGGTCCTCCGATCGTTGTCAGAAGTAAGTTGGCCGCAGTGTTATCACTCATGGTTATG
GCAGCACTGCATAATTCTCTTACTGTCATGCCATCCGTAAGATGCTTTTCTGTGACTGGTGAGTACTCAA
CCAAGTCATTCTGAGAATAGTGTATGCGGCGACCGAGTTGCTCTTGCCCGGCGTCAATACGGGATAATAC
CGCGCCACATAGCAGAACTTTAAAAGTGCTCATCATTGGAAAACGTTCTTCGGGGCGAAAACTCTCAAGG
ATCTTACCGCTGTTGAGATCCAGTTCGATGTAACCCACTCGTGCACCCAACTGATCTTCAGCATCTTTTA
CTTTCACCAGCGTTTCTGGGTGAGCAAAAACAGGAAGGCAAAATGCCGCAAAAAAGGGAATAAGGGCGAC
ACGGAAATGTTGAATACTCATACTCTTCCTTTTTCAATATTATTGAAGCATTTATCAGGGTTATTGTCTC
ATGAGCGGATACATATTTGAATGTATTTAGAAAAATAAACAAATAGGGGTTCCGCGCACATTTCCCCGAA
AAGTGCCAC
Features (pLannotate 1.2.2; 10 found; start..end, strand, type, name):
      3..134     -  rep_origin     M13 ori (fragment): M13 bacteriophage origin of replication; arrow indicates direction of (+) strand synthesis
    155..311     -  CDS            lacZα (fragment): LacZα fragment of β-galactosidase; lacZ fragment
    320..338     +  promoter       T7 promoter: promoter for bacteriophage T7 RNA polymerase
    398..638     +  promoter       U6 promoter: RNA polymerase III promoter for human U6 snRNA
    668..743     +  misc_RNA       gRNA scaffold: guide RNA scaffold for the Streptococcus pyogenes CRISPR/Cas9 system
    790..837     -  CDS            lacI (fragment): lac repressor; lacI; The lac repressor binds to the lac operator to inhibit transcription in E. coli. This inhibition can be relieved by adding lactose or isopropyl-β-D-thiogalactopyranoside (IPTG).
    874..914     -  rep_origin     RSF ori (fragment): Plasmids containing the RSF 1030 origin of replication can be propagated in E. coli cells that contain additional plasmids with compatible origins.
    992..1580    -  rep_origin     ori: high-copy-number ColE1/pMB1/pBR322/pUC origin of replication
   1751..2611    -  CDS            AmpR: β-lactamase; bla; confers resistance to ampicillin, carbenicillin, and related antibiotics
   2612..2716    -  promoter       AmpR promoter: bla
