[The description below was written by a language model from this plasmid's Addgene catalogue record and pLannotate feature annotations shown in this document.]
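Description:
gh65 is a small mammalian-expression guide RNA plasmid, about 2.7 kb in its assembled sequence, built on the EPB104 backbone and designed to express a single CRISPR guide RNA against the human glycosyltransferase gene B4GALT5 (beta-1,4-galactosyltransferase 5). It is propagated in E. coli as a high-copy plasmid through a ColE1/pUC-type origin and selected with ampicillin via the β-lactamase gene and its native promoter. The annotation also picks up short remnants of an M13 origin, lacZα, lacI and an RSF origin. These are fragments of cloning-vector ancestry and are unlikely to have a functional role here.

The payload is a compact RNA polymerase III cassette: a human U6 promoter followed, after a short gap consistent with the 20-nucleotide B4GALT5 targeting spacer, by the Streptococcus pyogenes Cas9 guide RNA scaffold. Transcription from U6 therefore yields a complete single guide RNA that directs SpCas9 to the B4GALT5 locus. A T7 promoter sits just upstream of the U6 element, in the region used for sequencing the insert. The plasmid carries no Cas9 coding sequence, no mammalian selection marker and no reporter, so the nuclease must be supplied separately, for example from a co-transfected plasmid or a Cas9-expressing cell line. The record notes restriction-enzyme cloning but does not state the sites used.

The construct belongs to a validated gRNA collection covering the human glycosyltransferase genes, and it is intended for targeted disruption of B4GALT5 in human cells in studies of glycosylation pathways and glycoengineering.
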