Addgene plasmid #106736: gh65
Purpose: expression of gRNA targeting B4GALT5
Depositing lab: Eric-Paul Bennett. Depositing organization: University of Copenhagen. Publication: A validated gRNA library for CRISPR/Cas9 targeting of the human glycosyltransferase genome. Narimatsu Y, Joshi HJ, Zhang Y, Gomes C, Chen YH, Lorenzetti F, Furukawa S, Schjoldager K, Hansen L, Clausen H, Bennett EP, Wandall HH. Glycobiology. 2018 Jan 5. pii: 4791732. doi: 10.1093/glycob/cwx101. PubMed 29315387.
Backbone
  Vector backbone: EPB104
  Backbone manufacturer: Eric-Paul Bennett (Addgene plasmid # 68369)
  Backbone size w/o insert (bp): 2376
  Vector type: Mammalian Expression
Growth in bacteria
  Bacterial resistance: Ampicillin, 100 μg/mL
  Growth temperature: 37°C
  Growth strain: DH5alpha
  Copy number: High Copy
Gene/Insert
  Gene/Insert name: B4GALT5
  gRNA/shRNA sequence: TTCGGAGTGCTTATGCCAAG
  Species: H. sapiens (human)
  Entrez Gene: B4GALT5 (a.k.a. B4Gal-T5, BETA4-GALT-IV, beta4Gal-T5, beta4GalT-V, gt-V)
  Cloning method: Restriction Enzyme; 5′ cloning site unknown (unknown if destroyed); 3′ cloning site unknown (unknown if destroyed)
  Sequencing primers: 5′ T7NP
Terms and licenses: Academic/Nonprofit Terms; Industry Terms: Not Available to Industry
How to cite: gh65 was a gift from Eric-Paul Bennett (Addgene plasmid # 106736 ; http://n2t.net/addgene:106736 ; RRID:Addgene_106736)
