>Addgene plasmid #106736 | gh65 | addgene partial sequence | sequence record 221023 | hU6-F
AATTGGAATTAATTTGACTGTAAACACAAAGATATTAGTACAAAATACGTGACGTAGAAAGTAATAATTT
CTTGGGTAGTTTGCAGTTTTAAAATTATGTTTTAAAATGGACTATCATATGCTTACCGTAACTTGAAAGT
ATTTCGATTTCTTGGCTTTATATATCTTGTGGAAAGGACGAAACACCGTTCGGAGTGCTTATGCCAAGGT
TTTAGAGCTAGAAATAGCAAGTTAAAATAAGGCTAGTCCGTTATCAACTTGAAAAAGTGGCACCGAGTCG
GTGCTTTTTTTGGTACCTGGAGCACAAGACTGGCCTCATGGGCCTTCCGCTCACTGCCCGCTTTCCAGTC
GGGAAACCTGTCGTGCCAGCTGCATTAACATGGTCATAGCTGTTTCCTTGCGTATTGGGCGCTCTCCGCT
TCCTCGCTCACTGACTCGCTGCGCTCGGTCGTTCGGGTAAAGCCTGGGGTGCCTAATGAGCAAAAGGCCA
GCAAAAGGCCAGGAACCGTAAAAAGGCCGCGTTGCTGGCGTTTTTCCATAGGCTCCGCCCCCCTGACGAG
CATCACAAAAATCGACGCTCAAGTCAGAGGTGGCGAAACCCGACAGGACTATAAAGATACCAGGCGTTTC
CCCCTGGAAGCTCCCTCGTGCGCTCTCCTGTTCCGACCCTGCCGCTTACCGGATACCTGTCCGCCTTTCT
CCCTTCGGGAAGCGTGGCGCTTTCTCATAGCTCACGCTGTAGGTATCTCAGTTCGGTGTAGGTCGTTCGC
TCCAAGCTGGGCTGTGTGCACGAACCCCCCGTTCAGCCCGACCGCTGCGCCTTATCCGGTAACTATCGTC
TTGAGTCCAACCCGGTAAGACACGACTTATCGCCACTGGCAGCAGCCACTGGTAACAGGATTAGCAGAGC
GAGGTATGTAGGCGGTGCTACAGAGTTCTTGAAGTGGTGGCCTAACTACGGCTACACTA
